Addgene plasmid #57169: PA-mCherry1-Calnexin-N-14
Purpose: Localization: Endoplasmic Reticulum, Excitation: 400 / 504, Emission: 515 / 517
Depositing lab: Michael Davidson. Depositing organization: Florida State University, Tallahassee.
Backbone
  Vector backbone: PA-mCherry1-N1
  Backbone size w/o insert (bp): 4750
  Vector type: Mammalian Expression
  Selectable markers: Neomycin (select with G418)
Growth in bacteria
  Bacterial resistance: Kanamycin, 50 μg/mL
  Growth temperature: 37°C
  Growth strain: DH5alpha
  Copy number: High Copy
Gene/Insert
  Gene/Insert name: Calnexin (alt name: NM_001746.3)
  Species: H. sapiens (human)
  Mutation: I474N in Calnexin
  Entrez Gene: CANX (a.k.a. CNX, IP90, P90)
  Promoter: CMV
  Tag / fusion protein: PA-mCherry1 (C terminal on backbone)
  Cloning method: Unknown
  Sequencing primers: 5′ CMV-F; 3′ SV40pA-R
Terms and licenses: Academic/Nonprofit Terms; Industry Terms: Not Available to Industry
Depositor comments: . Excitation = 400 / 504; Emission = 515 / 517
How to cite: PA-mCherry1-Calnexin-N-14 was a gift from Michael Davidson (Addgene plasmid # 57169 ; http://n2t.net/addgene:57169 ; RRID:Addgene_57169)
