[The description below was written by a language model from this plasmid's Addgene catalogue record and pLannotate feature annotations shown in this document.]
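Description:
PA-mCherry1-Calnexin-N-14 is a mammalian expression plasmid built on the PA-mCherry1-N1 backbone, an N1-style fusion vector in which the gene of interest is placed upstream of the fluorescent protein. The sequenced record is 6,487 nt. It is propagated in E. coli as a high-copy plasmid from a ColE1/pUC-type origin and also carries an f1 phage origin. A single NeoR/KanR (Tn5 aminoglycoside phosphotransferase) gene serves both hosts. A bacterial bla-type promoter drives kanamycin resistance in bacteria, and the adjacent SV40 enhancer/early promoter drives G418 resistance in mammalian cells, with the HSV TK polyadenylation signal downstream. The short bGH poly(A), ble and SV40 large T antigen hits in the feature table are annotated only as fragments and are probably backbone remnants rather than functional elements.

The payload is human calnexin (CANX), an endoplasmic reticulum chaperone involved in glycoprotein folding and quality control. It is expressed from the CMV immediate-early enhancer and promoter and terminated by the SV40 poly(A) signal. The record notes an I474N substitution in calnexin. The calnexin coding sequence is followed, after a short linker region, by mammalian codon-optimised PAmCherry1, a photoactivatable monomeric DsRed derivative, giving a C-terminal fusion.

The stated purpose is labelling of the endoplasmic reticulum. Because the fluorophore must be photoactivated before it fluoresces, the construct suits experiments that highlight and track selected populations of ER-localised protein, or localisation-based super-resolution imaging. The record lists excitation values of 400/504 and emission values of 515/517. These are unusual for a red mCherry derivative, so they should be checked independently before use.
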