Features (pLannotate 1.2.2; 15 found; start..end, strand, type, name):
    102..149     +  polyA_signal   HSV TK poly(A) signal: herpes simplex virus thymidine kinase polyadenylation signal (Cole and Stacy, 1985)
    240..256     -  polyA_signal   bGH poly(A) signal (fragment): bovine growth hormone polyadenylation signal
    478..1066    +  rep_origin     ori: high-copy-number ColE1/pMB1/pBR322/pUC origin of replication
   1241..1544    +  enhancer       CMV enhancer: human cytomegalovirus immediate early enhancer
   1545..1748    +  promoter       CMV promoter: human cytomegalovirus (CMV) immediate early promoter
   1771..1798    +  misc_feature   MCS (fragment): multiple cloning site
   1805..3580    +  CDS            CANX: CALX_HUMAN - Experimental evidence at protein level: Swiss-Prot protein existence level 1. Calcium-binding protein that interacts with newly synthesized glycoproteins in the endoplasmic reticulum. It may act in assisting protein assembly and/or in the retention within the ER of unassembled protein subunits. It seems to play a major role in the quality control apparatus of the ER by the retention of incorrectly folded proteins. Associated with partial T-cell antigen receptor complexes that escape the ER of immature thymocytes, it may function as a signaling complex regulating thymocyte maturati
   3623..4333    +  CDS            PAmCherry1: photoactivatable monomeric derivative of DsRed fluorescent protein (Subach et al., 2009) mammalian codon-optimized
   4349..4432    +  CDS            large T antigen (fragment): large T antigen from SV40 (simian virus 40)
   4455..4576    +  polyA_signal   SV40 poly(A) signal: SV40 polyadenylation signal
   4610..5038    -  rep_origin     f1 ori (sequence partly withheld): f1 bacteriophage origin of replication; arrow indicates direction of (+) strand synthesis
   5065..5169    +  promoter       AmpR promoter: bla
   5171..5528    +  promoter       SV40 promoter: SV40 enhancer and early promoter
   5563..6357    +  CDS            NeoR/KanR: aminoglycoside phosphotransferase from Tn5; aph(3')-II (or nptII); confers resistance to neomycin, kanamycin, and G418 (Geneticin®)
   6378..43      +  CDS            ble (fragment) (across the origin): BLE_KLEPN - Experimental evidence at protein level: Swiss-Prot protein existence level 1. Binding protein with a strong affinity to the bleomycin family of antibiotics. Binds to CL990; an antimitotic-antibiotic compound. From Klebsiella pneumoniae.
>Addgene plasmid #57169 | PA-mCherry1-Calnexin-N-14 | addgene full sequence | sequence record 231740 | Addgene NGS Result
CCTCCAGCGCGGGGATCTCATGCTGGAGTTCTTCGCCCACCCTAGGGGGAGGCTAACTGAAACACGGAAG
GAGACAATACCGGAAGGAACCCGCGCTATGACGGCAATAAAAAGACAGAATAAAACGCACGGTGTTGGGT
CGTTTGTTCATAAACGCGGGGTTCGGTCCCAGGGCTGGCACTCTGTCGATACCCCACCGAGACCCCATTG
GGGCCAATACGCCCGCGTTTCTTCCTTTTCCCCACCCCACCCCCCAAGTTCGGGTGAAGGCCCAGGGCTC
GCAGCCAACGTCGGGGCGGCAGGCCCTGCCATAGCCTCAGGTTACTCATATATACTTTAGATTGATTTAA
AACTTCATTTTTAATTTAAAAGGATCTAGGTGAAGATCCTTTTTGATAATCTCATGACCAAAATCCCTTA
ACGTGAGTTTTCGTTCCACTGAGCGTCAGACCCCGTAGAAAAGATCAAAGGATCTTCTTGAGATCCTTTT
TTTCTGCGCGTAATCTGCTGCTTGCAAACAAAAAAACCACCGCTACCAGCGGTGGTTTGTTTGCCGGATC
AAGAGCTACCAACTCTTTTTCCGAAGGTAACTGGCTTCAGCAGAGCGCAGATACCAAATACTGTTCTTCT
AGTGTAGCCGTAGTTAGGCCACCACTTCAAGAACTCTGTAGCACCGCCTACATACCTCGCTCTGCTAATC
CTGTTACCAGTGGCTGCTGCCAGTGGCGATAAGTCGTGTCTTACCGGGTTGGACTCAAGACGATAGTTAC
CGGATAAGGCGCAGCGGTCGGGCTGAACGGGGGGTTCGTGCACACAGCCCAGCTTGGAGCGAACGACCTA
CACCGAACTGAGATACCTACAGCGTGAGCTATGAGAAAGCGCCACGCTTCCCGAAGGGAGAAAGGCGGAC
AGGTATCCGGTAAGCGGCAGGGTCGGAACAGGAGAGCGCACGAGGGAGCTTCCAGGGGGAAACGCCTGGT
ATCTTTATAGTCCTGTCGGGTTTCGCCACCTCTGACTTGAGCGTCGATTTTTGTGATGCTCGTCAGGGGG
GCGGAGCCTATGGAAAAACGCCAGCAACGCGGCCTTTTTACGGTTCCTGGCCTTTTGCTGGCCTTTTGCT
CACATGTTCTTTCCTGCGTTATCCCCTGATTCTGTGGATAACCGTATTACCGCCATGCATTAGTTATTAA
TAGTAATCAATTACGGGGTCATTAGTTCATAGCCCATATATGGAGTTCCGCGTTACATAACTTACGGTAA
ATGGCCCGCCTGGCTGACCGCCCAACGACCCCCGCCCATTGACGTCAATAATGACGTATGTTCCCATAGT
AACGCCAATAGGGACTTTCCATTGACGTCAATGGGTGGAGTATTTACGGTAAACTGCCCACTTGGCAGTA
CATCAAGTGTATCATATGCCAAGTACGCCCCCTATTGACGTCAATGACGGTAAATGGCCCGCCTGGCATT
ATGCCCAGTACATGACCTTATGGGACTTTCCTACTTGGCAGTACATCTACGTATTAGTCATCGCTATTAC
CATGGTGATGCGGTTTTGGCAGTACATCAATGGGCGTGGATAGCGGTTTGACTCACGGGGATTTCCAAGT
CTCCACCCCATTGACGTCAATGGGAGTTTGTTTTGGCACCAAAATCAACGGGACTTTCCAAAATGTCGTA
ACAACTCCGCCCCATTGACGCAAATGGGCGGTAGGCGTGTACGGTGGGAGGTCTATATAAGCAGAGCTGG
TTTAGTGAACCGTCAGATCCGCTAGCGCTACCGGACTCAGATCTCGAGACCGCCATGGAAGGGAAGTGGT
TGCTGTGTATGTTACTGGTGCTTGGAACTGCTATTGTTGAGGCTCATGATGGACATGATGATGATGTGAT
TGATATTGAGGATGACCTTGACGATGTCATTGAAGAGGTAGAAGACTCAAAACCAGATACCACTGCTCCT
CCTTCATCTCCCAAGGTTACTTACAAAGCTCCAGTTCCAACAGGGGAAGTATATTTTGCTGATTCTTTTG
ACAGAGGAACTCTGTCAGGGTGGATTTTATCCAAAGCCAAGAAAGACGATACCGATGATGAAATTGCCAA
ATATGATGGAAAGTGGGAGGTAGAGGAAATGAAGGAGTCAAAGCTTCCAGGTGATAAAGGACTTGTGTTG
ATGTCTCGGGCCAAGCATCATGCCATCTCTGCTAAACTGAACAAGCCCTTCCTGTTTGACACCAAGCCTC
TCATTGTTCAGTATGAGGTTAATTTCCAAAATGGAATAGAATGTGGTGGTGCCTATGTGAAACTGCTTTC
TAAAACACCAGAACTCAACCTGGATCAGTTCCATGACAAGACCCCTTATACGATTATGTTTGGTCCAGAT
AAATGTGGAGAGGACTATAAACTGCACTTCATCTTCCGACACAAAAACCCCAAAACGGGTATCTATGAAG
AAAAACATGCTAAGAGGCCAGATGCAGATCTGAAGACCTATTTTACTGATAAGAAAACACATCTTTACAC
ACTAATCTTGAATCCAGATAATAGTTTTGAAATACTGGTTGACCAATCTGTGGTGAATAGTGGAAATCTG
CTCAATGACATGACTCCTCCTGTAAATCCTTCACGTGAAATTGAGGACCCAGAAGACCGGAAGCCCGAGG
ATTGGGATGAAAGACCAAAAATCCCAGATCCAGAAGCTGTCAAGCCAGATGACTGGGATGAAGATGCCCC
TGCTAAGATTCCAGATGAAGAGGCCACAAAACCCGAAGGCTGGTTAGATGATGAGCCTGAGTACGTACCT
GATCCAGACGCAGAGAAACCTGAGGATTGGGATGAAGACATGGATGGAGAATGGGAGGCTCCTCAGATTG
CCAACCCTAGATGTGAGTCAGCTCCTGGATGTGGTGTCTGGCAGCGACCTGTGATTGACAACCCCAATTA
TAAAGGCAAATGGAAGCCTCCTATGATTGACAATCCCAGTTACCAGGGAATCTGGAAACCCAGGAAAATA
CCAAATCCAGATTTCTTTGAAGATCTGGAACCTTTCAGAATGACTCCTTTTAGTGCTATTGGTTTGGAGC
TGTGGTCCATGACCTCTGACATTTTTTTTGACAACTTTATCATTTGTGCTGATCGAAGAATAGTTGATGA
TTGGGCCAATGATGGATGGGGCCTGAAGAAAGCTGCTGATGGGGCTGCTGAGCCAGGCGTTGTGGGGCAG
ATGAACGAGGCAGCTGAAGAGCGCCCGTGGCTGTGGGTAGTCTATATTCTAACTGTAGCCCTTCCTGTGT
TCCTGGTTATCCTCTTCTGCTGTTCTGGAAAGAAACAGACCAGTGGTATGGAGTATAAGAAAACTGATGC
ACCTCAACCGGATGTGAAGGAAGAGGAAGAAGAGAAGGAAGAGGAAAAGGACAAGGGAGATGAGGAGGAG
GAAGGAGAAGAGAAACTTGAAGAGAAACAGAAAAGTGATGCTGAAGAAGATGGTGGCACTGTCAGTCAAG
AGGAGGAAGACAGAAAACCTAAAGCAGAGGAGGATGAAATTTTGAACAGATCACCAAGAAACAGAAAGCC
ACGAAGAGAGGGGGGTGCGTCAGGCGGCAGCGGATCTGGACCGGTCGCCACCATGGTGAGCAAGGGCGAG
GAGGATAACATGGCCATCATTAAGGAGTTCATGCGCTTCAAGGTGCACATGGAGGGGTCCGTGAACGGCC
ACGTGTTCGAGATCGAGGGCGAGGGCGAGGGCCGCCCCTACGAGGGCACCCAGACCGCCAAGCTGAAGGT
GACCAAGGGCGGCCCCCTGCCCTTCACCTGGGACATCCTGAGCCCTCAGTTCATGTACGGCTCCAATGCC
TACGTGAAGCACCCCGCCGACATCCCCGACTACTTTAAGCTGTCCTTCCCCGAGGGCTTCAAGTGGGAGC
GCGTGATGAAATTCGAGGACGGCGGCGTGGTGACCGTGACCCAGGACTCCTCCCTGCAGGACGGCGAGTT
CATCTACAAGGTGAAGCTGCGCGGCACCAACTTCCCCTCCGACGGCCCCGTGATGCAGAAGAAGACCATG
GGCTGGGAGGCCCTCTCCGAGCGGATGTACCCCGAGGACGGCGCCCTGAAGGGCGAGGTCAAGCCCAGAG
TGAAGCTGAAGGACGGCGGCCACTACGACGCTGAGGTCAAGACCACCTACAAGGCCAAGAAGCCCGTGCA
GCTGCCCGGCGCCTACAACGTCAACCGCAAGCTGGACATCACCAGCCACAACGAGGACTACACCATCGTG
GAGCAGTACGAGAGAGCCGAGGGCCGCCACTCCACCGGCGGCATGGACGAGCTGTACAAGTAAGCGGCCG
CGACTCTAGATCATAATCAGCCATACCACATTTGTAGAGGTTTTACTTGCTTTAAAAAACCTCCCACACC
TCCCCCTGAACCTGAAACATAAAATGAATGCAATTGTTGTTGTTAACTTGTTTATTGCAGCTTATAATGG
TTACAAATAAAGCAATAGCATCACAAATTTCACAAATAAAGCATTTTTTTCACTGCATTCTAGTTGTGGT
TTGTCCAAACTCATCAATGTATCTTAAGGCGTAAATTGTAAGCGTTAATATTTTGTTAAAATTCGCGTTA
AATTTTTGTTAAATCAGCTCATTTTTTAACCAATAGGCCGAAATCGGCAAAATCCCTTATAAATCAAAAG
AATAGACCGAGATAGGGT
[37 nt withheld, positions 4709-4745]
AAAGAACGTGGACTCCAACGTCAAAGG
[49 nt withheld, positions 4773-4821]
T
[91 nt withheld, positions 4823-4913]
G
[124 nt withheld, positions 4915-5038]
CAGGTGGCACTTTTCGGGGAAATGTGCGCGGAACCCCTATTTGTTTATTTTTCTAAATACATTCAAATAT
GTATCCGCTCATGAGACAATAACCCTGATAAATGCTTCAATAATATTGAAAAAGGAAGAGTCCTGAGGCG
GAAAGAACCAGCTGTGGAATGTGTGTCAGTTAGGGTGTGGAAAGTCCCCAGGCTCCCCAGCAGGCAGAAG
TATGCAAAGCATGCATCTCAATTAGTCAGCAACCAGGTGTGGAAAGTCCCCAGGCTCCCCAGCAGGCAGA
AGTATGCAAAGCATGCATCTCAATTAGTCAGCAACCATAGTCCCGCCCCTAACTCCGCCCATCCCGCCCC
TAACTCCGCCCAGTTCCGCCCATTCTCCGCCCCATGGCTGACTAATTTTTTTTATTTATGCAGAGGCCGA
GGCCGCCTCGGCCTCTGAGCTATTCCAGAAGTAGTGAGGAGGCTTTTTTGGAGGCCTAGGCTTTTGCAAA
GATCGATCAAGAGACAGGATGAGGATCGTTTCGCATGATTGAACAAGATGGATTGCACGCAGGTTCTCCG
GCCGCTTGGGTGGAGAGGCTATTCGGCTATGACTGGGCACAACAGACAATCGGCTGCTCTGATGCCGCCG
TGTTCCGGCTGTCAGCGCAGGGGCGCCCGGTTCTTTTTGTCAAGACCGACCTGTCCGGTGCCCTGAATGA
ACTGCAAGACGAGGCAGCGCGGCTATCGTGGCTGGCCACGACGGGCGTTCCTTGCGCAGCTGTGCTCGAC
GTTGTCACTGAAGCGGGAAGGGACTGGCTGCTATTGGGCGAAGTGCCGGGGCAGGATCTCCTGTCATCTC
ACCTTGCTCCTGCCGAGAAAGTATCCATCATGGCTGATGCAATGCGGCGGCTGCATACGCTTGATCCGGC
TACCTGCCCATTCGACCACCAAGCGAAACATCGCATCGAGCGAGCACGTACTCGGATGGAAGCCGGTCTT
GTCGATCAGGATGATCTGGACGAAGAGCATCAGGGGCTCGCGCCAGCCGAACTGTTCGCCAGGCTCAAGG
CGAGCATGCCCGACGGCGAGGATCTCGTCGTGACCCATGGCGATGCCTGCTTGCCGAATATCATGGTGGA
AAATGGCCGCTTTTCTGGATTCATCGACTGTGGCCGGCTGGGTGTGGCGGACCGCTATCAGGACATAGCG
TTGGCTACCCGTGATATTGCTGAAGAGCTTGGCGGCGAATGGGCTGACCGCTTCCTCGTGCTTTACGGTA
TCGCCGCTCCCGATTCGCAGCGCATCGCCTTCTATCGCCTTCTTGACGAGTTCTTCTGAGCGGGACTCTG
GGGTTCGAAATGACCGACCAAGCGACGCCCAACCTGCCATCACGAGATTTCGATTCCACCGCCGCCTTCT
ATGAAAGGTTGGGCTTCGGAATCGTTTTCCGGGACGCCGGCTGGATGAT
