>Addgene plasmid #57169 | PA-mCherry1-Calnexin-N-14 | depositor partial sequence | sequence record 88315 | insert sequence
GCGCTACCGGACTCAGATCTCGAGACCGCCATGGAAGGGAAGTGGTTGCTGTGTATGTTACTGGTGCTTG
GAACTGCTATTGTTGAGGCTCATGATGGACATGATGATGATGTGATTGATATTGAGGATGACCTTGACGA
TGTCATTGAAGAGGTAGAAGACTCAAAACCAGATACCACTGCTCCTCCTTCATCTCCCAAGGTTACTTAC
AAAGCTCCAGTTCCAACAGGGGAAGTATATTTTGCTGATTCTTTTGACAGAGGAACTCTGTCAGGGTGGA
TTTTATCCAAAGCCAAGAAAGACGATACCGATGATGAAATTGCCAAATATGATGGAAAGTGGGAGGTAGA
GGAAATGAAGGAGTCAAAGCTTCCAGGTGATAAAGGACTTGTGTTGATGTCTCGGGCCAAGCATCATGCC
ATCTCTGCTAAACTGAACAAGCCCTTCCTGTTTGACACCAAGCCTCTCATTGTTCAGTATGAGGTTAATT
TCCAAAATGGAATAGAATGTGGTGGTGCCTATGTGAAACTGCTTTCTAAAACACCAGAACTCAACCTGGA
TCAGTTCCATGACAAGACCCCTTATACGATTATGTTTGGTCCAGATAAATGTGGAGAGGACTATAAACTG
CACTTCATCTTCCGACACAAAAACCCCAAAACGGGTATCTATGAAGAAAAACATGCTAAGAGGCCAGATG
CAGATCTGAAGACCTATTTTACTGATAAGAAAACACATCTTTACACACTAATCTTGAATCCAGATAATAG
TTTTGAAATACTGGTTGACCAATCTGTGGTGAATAGTGGAAATCTGCTCAATGACATGACTCCTCCTGTA
AATCCTTCACGTGAAATTGAGGACCCAGAAGACCGGAAGCCCGAGGATTGGGATGAAAGACCAAAAATCC
CAGATCCAGAAGCTGTCAAGCCAGATGACTGGGATGAAGATGCCCCTGCTAAGATTCCAGATGAAGAGGC
CACAAAACCCGAAGGCTGGTTAGATGATGAGCCTGAGTACGTACCTGATCCAGACGCAGAGAAACCTGAG
GATTGGGATGAAGACATGGATGGAGAATGGGAGGCTCCTCAGATTGCCAACCCTAGATGTGAGTCAGCTC
CTGGATGTGGTGTCTGGCAGCGACCTGTGATTGACAACCCCAATTATAAAGGCAAATGGAAGCCTCCTAT
GATTGACAATCCCAGTTACCAGGGAATCTGGAAACCCAGGAAAATACCAAATCCAGATTTCTTTGAAGAT
CTGGAACCTTTCAGAATGACTCCTTTTAGTGCTATTGGTTTGGAGCTGTGGTCCATGACCTCTGACATTT
TTTTTGACAACTTTATCATTTGTGCTGATCGAAGAATAGTTGATGATTGGGCCAATGATGGATGGGGCCT
GAAGAAAGCTGCTGATGGGGCTGCTGAGCCAGGCGTTGTGGGGCAGATGAACGAGGCAGCTGAAGAGCGC
CCGTGGCTGTGGGTAGTCTATATTCTAACTGTAGCCCTTCCTGTGTTCCTGGTTATCCTCTTCTGCTGTT
CTGGAAAGAAACAGACCAGTGGTATGGAGTATAAGAAAACTGATGCACCTCAACCGGATGTGAAGGAAGA
GGAAGAAGAGAAGGAAGAGGAAAAGGACAAGGGAGATGAGGAGGAGGAAGGAGAAGAGAAACTTGAAGAG
AAACAGAAAAGTGATGCTGAAGAAGATGGTGGCACTGTCAGTCAAGAGGAGGAAGACAGAAAACCTAAAG
CAGAGGAGGATGAAATTTTGAACAGATCACCAAGAAACAGAAAGCCACGAAGAGAGGGGGGTGCGTCAGG
CGGCAGCGGATCTGGACCGGTCGCCACCATGGTGAGCAAGGGCGAGGAGGATAACATGGCCATCATTAAG
GAGTTCATGCGCTTCAAGGTGCACATGGAGGGGTCCGTGAACGGCCACGTGTTCGAGATCGAGGGCGAGG
GCGAGGGCCGCCCCTACGAGGGCACCCAGACCGCCAAGCTGAAGGTGACCAAGGGCGGCCCCCTGCCCTT
CACCTGGGACATCCTGAGCCCTCAGTTCATGTACGGCTCCAATGCCTACGTGAAGCACCCCGCCGACATC
CCCGACTACTTTAAGCTGTCCTTCCCCGAGGGCTTCAAGTGGGAGCGCGTGATGAAATTCGAGGACGGCG
GCGTGGTGACCGTGACCCAGGACTCCTCCCTGCAGGACGGCGAGTTCATCTACAAGGTGAAGCTGCGCGG
CACCAACTTCCCCTCCGACGGCCCCGTGATGCAGAAGAAGACCATGGGCTGGGAGGCCCTCTCCGAGCGG
ATGTACCCCGAGGACGGCGCCCTGAAGGGCGAGGTCAAGCCCAGAGTGAAGCTGAAGGACGGCGGCCACT
ACGACGCTGAGGTCAAGACCACCTACAAGGCCAAGAAGCCCGTGCAGCTGCCCGGCGCCTACAACGTCAA
CCGCAAGCTGGACATCACCAGCCACAACGAGGACTACACCATCGTGGAGCAGTACGAGAGAGCCGAGGGC
CGCCACTCCACCGGCGGCATGGACGAGCTGTACAAGTAAGGCGGCCGCGACT
